>Addgene plasmid #227513 | pEPMS0CM0036 | addgene full sequence | sequence record 458323 | Addgene NGS Result
TAGGTCTCTAATGTGGAAACTAAAGATTGGTGAAAAAAATGGAAAGCTTGAAATTGGTGATGGAAATGGT
AATGAATATCTCTATAGCACCAACAATTTTGTTGGAAGGCAAATATGGGAGTTCGACCCCGATGCAGGCA
CGCAAGAAGAACATGACCATATCGAAAGGCTTCGAGAGCAGTTCTTGGTTAGTAAGAAGAAGCTCGGTAT
CCATTGTTGCGGTGACTTGCTTATGCGTAACCAGCTTATCAAAGAAAGTGGGATTGATCTTCTAAGTGAA
CTTCCGATGAGACTAGAAGATGAAGATGTGAACTACGAAGCAGTGTCCACAGCGGTTAGAAAAGCTGTCC
GACTGAACCGGGCAATTCAAGCTTGGGACGGTCATTGGCCGGCTGAAAATTCGGGTCCCCTCTTTTTCAC
CCCTCCTCTGATTATTGCCTTGTACATCAGTGGTACATTAGATACAATTTTAACAAAAGAACACAAGAAG
GAGATGATTAGATACATGTACATCCATCAAAATGAAGATGGGGGATGGGGTTTTTATATATCAGGAAAAA
GCACAATGATAGGGAGTGCTTTGAACTATGTGGCTCTAAGACTTCTTGGAGAAGCTTCACCTGATCATGT
TAACATGGATGAAGATCAACTTGCTCGAGCGCGTAAATGGATACTTGATCATGGTGGCGCTACATCCATC
CCTTCTTGGGGCAAAGTTTATCTAGCGGTACTTGGTGTATATGAATGGGAAGGGTGCAACCCTCTTCCTC
CAGAATTTTGGCTTTTTCCTTCCTTTTTGCCTTACCATCCAGCAAAAATGTGGTGTTATTGCAGAACCAC
ATACATGCCAATGTCACACTTGTATGGTAAAAGCTACCATGGCCCTATTACTGATCTTGTTTTGTCTTTG
AGAAAAGAGATTCATACCATTCCTTACCACCAGATTGATTGGAACAAACAACGACATAACTGTTGCAAGG
TGGATCTATACTACCCTCACTCTTTCTTACAAGATCTCTTATGGGACAGCCTTCATTATTTTACTGAACC
ACTTATGAAAAGATGGCCTTTCAATAGACTCATAAGACAAAAGGGACTCAAACGAGTCCTTGACCTAATG
CGTTATGGAGCCGAGGAAGGGCGTTACATGGCACAGGGTTGTGTTGACAAGGCTTTGCAAATCATGAGTT
TTTATGCTGAGGATCCAAATGGGATAGACTTTAAAAGACACCTTGCTAGAATCCCTGATTACTTGTGGGT
GGCCGAGGACGGTATGAAGATGCAAAGTTTTGGTAGTCAGTTGTGGGATTGCGCTCTCGTGACTCAAGCG
ATTTTGGCAAGTGATATGGTTGAGGAGTATGGAGATTCGCTCAAGAAAGCTCACTTTTACTTGAAAGAGT
CACAGATCAAAGAGAATCCCAAAGGGGATTTCACAAAAATGTGTCGTCAGTTTACAAAAGGGGCTTGGAC
TTTCTCTGATCAAGATCATGGATGGGTAGTATCGGATTGCACTGCAGAAGCTTTGAAGTGTTTATTGGCT
TTGTCGCAAATGCCGCAAGAAATCGTAGGAGTTAAGGCTGAAGTTGAGCGATTATATGAGGCTGTGAATG
TCCTACTTTACTTACAAAGTCCTGAAAGTGGTGGTTTTGCAATTTGGGAGCCACCAGTTCCAAAACCATA
TTTACAGATGTTGAATCCTTCAGAACTTTTTGCTGACATTGTGGTTGAGAAAGAACACGTTGAATGTACG
GGCTCCATAATTCAAGCTTTGCAAGCGTTTAAAGATTTGCATGCTGGGCATCGTGAGATAGAAATAGAAG
TTGCTATCGCGAAAGGCATACGTTTCTTGGAAAACAAGCAACAAGATGATGGCTCGTGGTATGGCTATTG
GGGTGTTTGTTTTCTCTATGGCACATTTTTTGTGCTGCAAGGGTTGGTATCTTGTGGGAAAACATATGAA
AATAATGAAGCAGTTCGAAAAGGTGTCAAATTTTTGCTCTCAACACAGAATTTAGAAGGCGGTTGGGGAG
AGAGCTTTGAATCATGCCCAAAAGAGAAGTTCATACCTTTGGAGGGGAACCGAACAAATTTGGTGCAAAC
TTCATGGGCCATGCTCGGTCTTATGTTGGGTGGACAGGCCGAAAGGGATCCAACACCACTACACAAGGCA
GCAAAATTGCTCATCAATAGCCAGATGGAGAATGGTGATTTTCCTCAACAGGAAATAATGGGAGTGTACA
TGAAAAATTGCATGCTACATTATCCAGAATACAGGAACACTTTTCCGTTATGGGCGTTGGGAGAATACCG
TAAGCGTGTTTGGCTGCCAAAACATAAACCCGGTTCGAGAGACCTAAGGCTAGGTGGAGGCTCAGTGATG
ATAAGTCTGCGATGGTGGATGCATGTGTCATGGTCATAGCTGTTTCCTGTGTGAAATTGTTATCCGCTCA
GAGGGCACAATCCTATTCCGCGCTATCCGACAATCTCCAAGACATTAGGTGGAGTTCAGTTCGGCGTATG
GCATATGTCGCTGGAAAGAACATGTGAGCAAAAGGCCAGCAAAAGGCCAGGAACCGTAAAAAGGCCGCGT
TGCTGGCGTTTTTCCATAGGCTCCGCCCCCCTGACGAGCATCACAAAAATCGACGCTCAAGTCAGAGGTG
GCGAAACCCGACAGGACTATAAAGATACCAGGCGTTTCCCCCTGGAAGCTCCCTCGTGCGCTCTCCTGTT
CCGACCCTGCCGCTTACCGGATACCTGTCCGCCTTTCTCCCTTCGGGAAGCGTGGCGCTTTCTCATAGCT
CACGCTGTAGGTATCTCAGTTCGGTGTAGGTCGTTCGCTCCAAGCTGGGCTGTGTGCACGAACCCCCCGT
TCAGCCCGACCGCTGCGCCTTATCCGGTAACTATCGTCTTGAGTCCAACCCGGTAAGACACGACTTATCG
CCACTGGCAGCAGCCACTGGTAACAGGATTAGCAGAGCGAGGTATGTAGGCGGTGCTACAGAGTTCTTGA
AGTGGTGGCCTAACTACGGCTACACTAGAAGAACAGTATTTGGTATCTGCGCTCTGCTGAAGCCAGTTAC
CTTCGGAAAAAGAGTTGGTAGCTCTTGATCCGGCAAACAAACCACCGCTGGTAGCGGTGGTTTTTTTGTT
TGCAAGCAGCAGATTACGCGCAGAAAAAAAGGATCTCAAGAAGATCCTTTGATCTTTTCTACGGGGTCTG
ACGCTCTATTCAACAAAGCCGCCGTCCCGTCAAGTCAGCGTAAATGGGTAGGGGGCTTCAAATCGTCCCC
CCATACGATATAAGTTGTTACTAGTGCTTGGATTCTCACCAATAAAAAACGCCCGGCGGCAACCGAGCGT
TCTGAACAAATCCAGATGGAGTTCTGAGGTCATTACTGGATCTATCAACAGGAGTCCAAGCGAGCTCGAT
ATCAAATTACGCCCCGCCCTGCCACTCATCGCAGTACTGTTGTAATTCATTAAGCATTCTGCCGACATGG
AAGCCATCACAAACGGCATGATGAACCTGAATCGCCAGCGGCATCAGCACCTTGTCGCCTTGCGTATAAT
ATTTGCCCATGGTGAAAACGGGGGCGAAGAAGTTGTCCATATTGGCCACGTTTAAATCAAAACTGGTGAA
ACTCACCCAGGGATTGGCTGAGACGAAAAACATATTCTCAATAAACCCTTTAGGGAAATAGGCCAGGTTT
TCACCGTAACACGCCACATCTTGCGAATATATGTGTAGAAACTGCCGGAAATCGTCGTGGTATTCACTCC
AGAGCGATGAAAACGTTTCAGTTTGCTCATGGAAAACGGTGTAACAAGGGTGAACACTATCCCATATCAC
CAGCTCACCGTCTTTCATTGCCATACGAAATTCCGGATGAGCATTCATCAGGCGGGCAAGAATGTGAATA
AAGGCCGGATAAAACTTGTGCTTATTTTTCTTTACGGTCTTTAAAAAGGCCGTAATATCCAGCTGAACGG
TCTGGTTATAGGTACATTGAGCAACTGACTGAAATGCCTCAAAATGTTCTTTACGATGCCATTGGGATAT
ATCAACGGTGGTATATCCAGTGATTTTTTTCTCCATTTTAGCTTCCTTAGCTCCTGAAAATCTCGATAAC
TCAAAAAATACGCCCGGTAGTGATCTTATTTCATTATGGTGAAAGTTGGAACCTCTTACGTGCCGATCAA
CGTCTCATTGATACCTGAAACAAAACCCATCGTACGGCCAAGGAAGTCTCCAATAACTGTGATCCACCAC
AAGCGCCAGGGTTTTCCCAGTCACGACGTTGTAAAACGACGGCCAGTCATGCATAATCCGCACGCATCTG
GAATAAGGAAGTGCCATTCCGCCTGACCT
Features (pLannotate 1.2.2; 6 found; start..end, strand, type, name):
     11..2338    +  CDS            DDS: DADIS_PANGI - Also known as DS
   2601..3189    -  rep_origin     ori: high-copy-number ColE1/pMB1/pBR322/pUC origin of replication
   3322..3416    -  terminator     lambda t0 terminator: transcription terminator from phage lambda
   3440..4096    -  CDS            cat: CAT_ECOLX - Experimental evidence at protein level: Swiss-Prot protein existence level 1. This enzyme is an effector of chloramphenicol resistance in bacteria. From Escherichia coli. This protein is used as a marker in many commonly used cloning vectors, such as pACYC184.
   4097..4199    -  promoter       cat promoter: promoter of the E. coli cat gene encoding chloramphenicol acetyltransferase
   4274..4317    -  CDS            lacZα (fragment): LacZα fragment of β-galactosidase; lacZ fragment
