[The description below was written by a language model from this plasmid's Addgene catalogue record and pLannotate feature annotations shown in this document.]
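Description:
pEPMS0CM0036 is a Level 0 (L0) part plasmid for modular Golden Gate-style assembly of plant expression constructs. It is built on the pTwist Chlor High Copy backbone, a 4,369 nt synthesis vector. It is propagated in E. coli from a high-copy ColE1/pUC-type origin of replication. Selection is with chloramphenicol, through a cat (chloramphenicol acetyltransferase) gene driven by its native promoter and followed by a lambda t0 terminator. A short residual lacZα fragment is also annotated in the backbone.

The payload is the coding sequence of HaTXSS, the taraxasterol synthase of sunflower (Helianthus annuus), supplied without a stop codon so that it can be fused in frame to a C-terminal tag or another downstream coding part during assembly. Internal BsaI sites were removed by silent mutation, a domestication step that keeps the part intact when BsaI is used to release and join parts. The automated annotation labels the roughly 2.3 kb open reading frame as a match to Panax ginseng dammarenediol-II synthase. This most likely reflects homology among triterpene-forming oxidosqualene cyclases, not the insert's true identity, which the catalogue gives as HaTXSS.

As a basic part, the plasmid shows no plant promoter or terminator in its feature table, so the coding sequence cannot be expressed in plants from this plasmid alone. It must first be combined with regulatory parts into a higher-level transcriptional unit. The associated work concerns the biosynthesis of anti-inflammatory triterpenoids in Calendula officinalis, which suggests the part was used for heterologous expression and functional comparison of triterpene synthases. The record does not state the flanking overhangs or the exact cloning sites.
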