Addgene plasmid #227513: pEPMS0CM0036
Purpose: L0 part - CDS (without STOP codon)
Depositing lab: Nicola Patron. Depositing organization: Earlham Institute. Publication: Biosynthesis and bioactivity of anti-inflammatory triterpenoids in Calendula officinalis. Golubova D, Salmon M, Su H, Tansley C, Kaithakottil GG, Linsmith G, Schudoma C, Swarbreck D, O'Connell MA, Patron NJ. Nat Commun. 2025 Jul 28;16(1):6941. doi: 10.1038/s41467-025-62269-w. PubMed 40721615.
Backbone
  Vector backbone: pTwist Chlor High Copy
  Vector type: Plant Expression
Growth in bacteria
  Bacterial resistance: Chloramphenicol, 25 μg/mL
  Growth temperature: 37°C
  Growth strain: DH5alpha
  Copy number: High Copy
Gene/Insert
  Gene/Insert name: HaTXSS (Helianthus annuus taraxasterol synthase)
  Species: Helianthus annuus
  Mutation: BsaI sites removed by silent mutation
  Cloning method: Restriction Enzyme; 5′ cloning site unknown (unknown if destroyed)
Terms and licenses: Academic/Nonprofit Terms; Industry Terms: Not Available to Industry
How to cite: pEPMS0CM0036 was a gift from Nicola Patron (Addgene plasmid # 227513 ; http://n2t.net/addgene:227513 ; RRID:Addgene_227513)
